Addgene plasmid #117452: g5s pD42
Purpose: Expression of Cyth2
Depositing lab: Richard Kahn. Depositing organization: Emory University.
Backbone
  Vector backbone: pcDNA-DEST42
  Vector type: Bacterial Expression
Growth in bacteria
  Bacterial resistance: Ampicillin, 100 μg/mL
  Growth temperature: 37°C
  Growth strain: DH5alpha
  Copy number: High Copy
Gene/Insert
  Gene/Insert name: Cyth2 (alt name: ARNO)
  Species: H. sapiens (human)
  Insert size (bp): 1200
  Entrez Gene: CYTH2 (a.k.a. ARNO, CTS18, CTS18.1, PSCD2, PSCD2L, SEC7L, Sec7p-L, Sec7p-like, cytohesin-2)
  Tag / fusion protein: V5-His6 (C terminal on insert)
  Cloning method: Gateway Cloning
Terms and licenses: Academic/Nonprofit Terms; Industry Terms: Not Available to Industry
How to cite: g5s pD42 was a gift from Richard Kahn (Addgene plasmid # 117452 ; http://n2t.net/addgene:117452 ; RRID:Addgene_117452)
