[The description below was written by a language model from this plasmid's Addgene catalogue record and pLannotate feature annotations shown in this document.]
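Description:
g5s pD42 is a bacterial expression plasmid carrying human CYTH2 (cytohesin-2, also called ARNO), built by Gateway recombination. The catalogue lists the backbone as pcDNA-DEST42, a name that suggests a mammalian vector. However, the vector type is given as bacterial expression, and the annotated 7,000 nt sequence shows a pET-style architecture throughout, with no mammalian promoter or selection marker annotated. The plasmid is propagated in E. coli under ampicillin selection (AmpR with its own promoter) from a ColE1/pBR322-type origin. The pBR322 bom region and the rop gene are also present, which normally moderates copy number, although the record describes the plasmid as high copy. Several tetracycline-resistance fragments are annotated, apparently non-functional remnants of the pBR322 lineage.

The roughly 1.2 kb CYTH2 coding sequence sits between attB1 and attB2 sites left by the Gateway reaction. Upstream are a T7 promoter, a lac operator and a T7 gene 10 ribosome binding site, and a T7 terminator lies downstream. A plasmid-borne lacI gene supplies repressor, so transcription should stay low until IPTG is added in a host that provides T7 RNA polymerase. A V5 epitope follows attB2, consistent with the catalogued C-terminal V5-His6 tag for detection and metal-affinity purification. The His6 portion is not separately annotated in the feature table, and a short fragment labelled as a T7 gene 10B-derived solubility tag appears just before the terminator.

CYTH2 is a guanine-nucleotide exchange factor that activates ARF1, ARF3 and ARF6. The stated purpose is simply expression of Cyth2, and the design suits inducible production of tagged recombinant protein in E. coli.
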