Features (pLannotate 1.2.2; 22 found; start..end, strand, type, name):
     87..105     +  promoter       T7 promoter: promoter for bacteriophage T7 RNA polymerase
    106..130     +  protein_bind   lac operator: The lac repressor binds to the lac operator to inhibit transcription in E. coli. This inhibition can be relieved by adding lactose or isopropyl-β-D-thiogalactopyranoside (IPTG). lac repressor encoded by lacI
    145..165     +  RBS            RBS (fragment): efficient ribosome binding site from bacteriophage T7 gene 10 (Olins and Rangwala, 1989)
    171..195     +  protein_bind   attB1: mutant version of attB; recombination site for the Gateway® BP reaction BP Clonase™
    213..1412    +  CDS            CYTH2: CYH2_HUMAN - Also known as ARNO, PSCD2, PSCD2L. Experimental evidence at protein level: Swiss-Prot protein existence level 1. Acts as a guanine-nucleotide exchange factor (GEF). Promotes guanine-nucleotide exchange on ARF1, ARF3 and ARF6. Activates ARF factors through replacement of GDP with GTP (By similarity). The cell membrane form, in association with ARL4 proteins, recruits ARF6 to the plasma membrane (PubMed:17398095). Involved in neurite growth (By similarity). From Homo sapiens (Human).
   1414..1438    -  protein_bind   attB2: mutant version of attB; recombination site for the Gateway® BP reaction BP Clonase™
   1458..1499    +  CDS            V5 tag: epitope tag from simian virus 5
   1540..1589    +  CDS            SET1 (fragment): solubility-enhancement tag derived from T7 phage gene 10B
   1597..1644    +  terminator     T7 terminator: transcription terminator for bacteriophage T7 RNA polymerase
   1667..1771    -  CDS            TcR (fragment): tetracycline efflux protein; tet; confers resistance to tetracycline
   1819..1847    -  promoter       tet promoter: E. coli promoter for tetracycline efflux protein gene
   1964..2068    +  promoter       AmpR promoter: bla
   2069..2929    +  CDS            AmpR: β-lactamase; bla; confers resistance to ampicillin, carbenicillin, and related antibiotics
   3100..3688    +  rep_origin     ori: high-copy-number ColE1/pMB1/pBR322/pUC origin of replication
   3874..4013    -  misc_feature   bom: basis of mobility region from pBR322
   4115..4306    -  CDS            rop: Rop protein, which maintains plasmids at low copy number; rop
   4323..4703    +  CDS            YPB1_ECOLX: Protein predicted: Swiss-Prot protein existence level 4. From Escherichia coli.
   4945..5569    -  CDS            TcR (fragment): tetracycline efflux protein; tet; confers resistance to tetracycline
   5584..5605    -  protein_bind   CAP binding site: CAP binding activates transcription in the presence of cAMP. E. coli catabolite activator protein
   5618..6700    -  CDS            lacI: lac repressor; lacI; The lac repressor binds to the lac operator to inhibit transcription in E. coli. This inhibition can be relieved by adding lactose or isopropyl-β-D-thiogalactopyranoside (IPTG).
   6701..6778    -  promoter       lacI promoter: lacI
   6786..65      -  CDS            TcR (fragment) (across the origin): tetracycline efflux protein; tet; confers resistance to tetracycline
>Addgene plasmid #117452 | g5s pD42 | addgene full sequence | sequence record 226811 | Addgene NGS Result
AGGCGCCAGCAACCGCACCTGTGGCGCCGGTGATGCCGGCCACGATGCGTCCGGCGTAGAGGATCGAGAT
CTCGATCCCGCGAAATTAATACGACTCACTATAGGGGAATTGTGAGCGGATAACAATTCCCCTCTAGAAA
TAATTTTGTTTAACTTTAAGAAGGAATATCACAAGTTTGTACAAAAAAGCAGGCTTAGAAGGAGATAGAA
CCATGGAGGACGGCGTCTATGAACCCCCAGACCTGACTCCGGAGGAGCGGATGGAGCTGGAGAACATCCG
GCGGCGGAAGCAGGAGCTGCTGGTGGAGATTCAGCGCCTGCGGGAGGAGCTCAGTGAAGCCATGAGCGAG
GTGGAGGGGCTGGAGGCCAATGAGGGCAGTAAGACCTTGCAACGGAACCGGAAGATGGCAATGGGCAGGA
AGAAGTTCAACATGGACCCCAAGAAGGGGATCCAGTTCTTGGTGGAGAATGAACTGCTGCAGAACACACC
CGAGGAGATCGCCCGCTTCCTGTACAAGGGCGAGGGGCTGAACAAGACAGCCATCGGGGACTACCTGGGG
GAGAGGGAAGAACTGAACCTGGCAGTGCTCCATGCTTTTGTGGATCTGCATGAGTTCACCGACCTCAATC
TGGTGCAGGCCCTCAGGCAGTTTCTATGGAGCTTTCGCCTACCCGGAGAGGCCCAGAAAATTGACCGGAT
GATGGAGGCCTTCGCCCAGCGATACTGCCTGTGCAACCCTGGGGTTTTCCAGTCCACAGACACGTGCTAT
GTGCTGTCCTTCGCCGTCATCATGCTCAACACCAGTCTCCACAATCCCAATGTCCGGGACAAGCCGGGCC
TGGAGCGCTTTGTGGCCATGAACCGGGGCATCAACGAGGGCGGGGACCTGCCTGAGGAGCTGCTCAGGAA
CCTGTACGACAGCATCCGAAATGAGCCCTTCAAGATTCCTGAGGATGACGGGAATGACCTGACCCACACC
TTCTTCAACCCGGACCGGGAGGGCTGGCTCCTGAAGCTGGGAGGGGGCCGGGTGAAGACGTGGAAGCGGC
GCTGGTTTATCCTCACAGACAACTGCCTCTACTACTTTGAGTACACCACGGACAAGGAGCCCCGAGGAAT
CATCCCCCTGGAGAATCTGAGCATCCGAGAGGTGGACGACCCCCGGAAACCGAACTGCTTTGAACTTTAC
ATCCCCAACAACAAGGGGCAGCTCATCAAAGCCTGCAAAACTGAGGCGGACGGCCGAGTGGTGGAGGGAA
ACCACATGGTGTACCGGATCTCGGCCCCCACGCAGGAGGAGAAGGACGAGTGGATCAAGTCCATCCAGGC
GGCTGTGAGTGTGGACCCCTTCTATGAGATGCTGGCAGCGAGAAAGAAGCGGATTTCAGTCAAGAAGAAG
CAGGAGCAGCCCGACCCAGCTTTCTTGTACAAAGTGGTGATCAATTCGAAGCTTGAAGGTAAGCCTATCC
CTAACCCTCTCCTCGGTCTCGATTCTACGCGTACCGGTCATCATCACCATCACCATTGAGTTTGATCCGG
CTGCTAACAAAGCCCGAAAGGAAGCTGAGTTGGCTGCTGCCACCGCTGAGCAATAACTAGCATAACCCCT
TGGGGCCTCTAAACGGGTCTTGAGGGGTTTTTTGCTGAAAGGAGGAACTATATCCGGATATCCCGCAAGA
GGCCCGGCAGTACCGGCATAACCAAGCCTATGCCTACAGCATCCAGGGTGACGGTGCCGAGGATGACGAT
GAGCGCATTGTTAGATTTCATACACGGTGCCTGACTGCGTTAGCAATTTAACTGTGATAAACTACCGCAT
TAAAGCTTATCGATGATAAGCTGTCAAACATGAGAATTAATTCTTGAAGACGAAAGGGCCTCGTGATACG
CCTATTTTTATAGGTTAATGTCATGATAATAATGGTTTCTTAGACGTCAGGTGGCACTTTTCGGGGAAAT
GTGCGCGGAACCCCTATTTGTTTATTTTTCTAAATACATTCAAATATGTATCCGCTCATGAGACAATAAC
CCTGATAAATGCTTCAATAATATTGAAAAAGGAAGAGTATGAGTATTCAACATTTCCGTGTCGCCCTTAT
TCCCTTTTTTGCGGCATTTTGCCTTCCTGTTTTTGCTCACCCAGAAACGCTGGTGAAAGTAAAAGATGCT
GAAGATCAGTTGGGTGCACGAGTGGGTTACATCGAACTGGATCTCAACAGCGGTAAGATCCTTGAGAGTT
TTCGCCCCGAAGAACGTTTTCCAATGATGAGCACTTTTAAAGTTCTGCTATGTGGCGCGGTATTATCCCG
TGTTGACGCCGGGCAAGAGCAACTCGGTCGCCGCATACACTATTCTCAGAATGACTTGGTTGAGTACTCA
CCAGTCACAGAAAAGCATCTTACGGATGGCATGACAGTAAGAGAATTATGCAGTGCTGCCATAACCATGA
GTGATAACACTGCGGCCAACTTACTTCTGACAACGATCGGAGGACCGAAGGAGCTAACCGCTTTTTTGCA
CAACATGGGGGATCATGTAACTCGCCTTGATCGTTGGGAACCGGAGCTGAATGAAGCCATACCAAACGAC
GAGCGTGACACCACGATGCCTGCAGCAATGGCAACAACGTTGCGCAAACTATTAACTGGCGAACTACTTA
CTCTAGCTTCCCGGCAACAATTAATAGACTGGATGGAGGCGGATAAAGTTGCAGGACCACTTCTGCGCTC
GGCCCTTCCGGCTGGCTGGTTTATTGCTGATAAATCTGGAGCCGGTGAGCGTGGGTCTCGCGGTATCATT
GCAGCACTGGGGCCAGATGGTAAGCCCTCCCGTATCGTAGTTATCTACACGACGGGGAGTCAGGCAACTA
TGGATGAACGAAATAGACAGATCGCTGAGATAGGTGCCTCACTGATTAAGCATTGGTAACTGTCAGACCA
AGTTTACTCATATATACTTTAGATTGATTTAAAACTTCATTTTTAATTTAAAAGGATCTAGGTGAAGATC
CTTTTTGATAATCTCATGACCAAAATCCCTTAACGTGAGTTTTCGTTCCACTGAGCGTCAGACCCCGTAG
AAAAGATCAAAGGATCTTCTTGAGATCCTTTTTTTCTGCGCGTAATCTGCTGCTTGCAAACAAAAAAACC
ACCGCTACCAGCGGTGGTTTGTTTGCCGGATCAAGAGCTACCAACTCTTTTTCCGAAGGTAACTGGCTTC
AGCAGAGCGCAGATACCAAATACTGTCCTTCTAGTGTAGCCGTAGTTAGGCCACCACTTCAAGAACTCTG
TAGCACCGCCTACATACCTCGCTCTGCTAATCCTGTTACCAGTGGCTGCTGCCAGTGGCGATAAGTCGTG
TCTTACCGGGTTGGACTCAAGACGATAGTTACCGGATAAGGCGCAGCGGTCGGGCTGAACGGGGGGTTCG
TGCACACAGCCCAGCTTGGAGCGAACGACCTACACCGAACTGAGATACCTACAGCGTGAGCTATGAGAAA
GCGCCACGCTTCCCGAAGGGAGAAAGGCGGACAGGTATCCGGTAAGCGGCAGGGTCGGAACAGGAGAGCG
CACGAGGGAGCTTCCAGGGGGAAACGCCTGGTATCTTTATAGTCCTGTCGGGTTTCGCCACCTCTGACTT
GAGCGTCGATTTTTGTGATGCTCGTCAGGGGGGCGGAGCCTATGGAAAAACGCCAGCAACGCGGCCTTTT
TACGGTTCCTGGCCTTTTGCTGGCCTTTTGCTCACATGTTCTTTCCTGCGTTATCCCCTGATTCTGTGGA
TAACCGTATTACCGCCTTTGAGTGAGCTGATACCGCTCGCCGCAGCCGAACGACCGAGCGCAGCGAGTCA
GTGAGCGAGGAAGCGGAAGAGCGCCTGATGCGGTATTTTCTCCTTACGCATCTGTGCGGTATTTCACACC
GCAATGGTGCACTCTCAGTACAATCTGCTCTGATGCCGCATAGTTAAGCCAGTATACACTCCGCTATCGC
TACGTGACTGGGTCATGGCTGCGCCCCGACACCCGCCAACACCCGCTGACGCGCCCTGACGGGCTTGTCT
GCTCCCGGCATCCGCTTACAGACAAGCTGTGACCGTCTCCGGGAGCTGCATGTGTCAGAGGTTTTCACCG
TCATCACCGAAACGCGCGAGGCAGCTGCGGTAAAGCTCATCAGCGTGGTCGTGAAGCGATTCACAGATGT
CTGCCTGTTCATCCGCGTCCAGCTCGTTGAGTTTCTCCAGAAGCGTTAATGTCTGGCTTCTGATAAAGCG
GGCCATGTTAAGGGCGGTTTTTTCCTGTTTGGTCACTGATGCCTCCGTGTAAGGGGGATTTCTGTTCATG
GGGGTAATGATACCGATGAAACGAGAGAGGATGCTCACGATACGGGTTACTGATGATGAACATGCCCGGT
TACTGGAACGTTGTGAGGGTAAACAACTGGCGGTATGGATGCGGCGGGACCAGAGAAAAATCACTCAGGG
TCAATGCCAGCGCTTCGTTAATACAGATGTAGGTGTTCCACAGGGTAGCCAGCAGCATCCTGCGATGCAG
ATCCGGAACATAATGGTGCAGGGCGCTGACTTCCGCGTTTCCAGACTTTACGAAACACGGAAACCGAAGA
CCATTCATGTTGTTGCTCAGGTCGCAGACGTTTTGCAGCAGCAGTCGCTTCACGTTCGCTCGCGTATCGG
TGATTCATTCTGCTAACCAGTAAGGCAACCCCGCCAGCCTAGCCGGGTCCTCAACGACAGGAGCACGATC
ATGCGCACCCGTGGCCAGGACCCAACGCTGCCCGAGATGCGCCGCGTGCGGCTGCTGGAGATGGCGGACG
CGATGGATATGTTCTGCCAAGGGTTGGTTTGCGCATTCACAGTTCTCCGCAAGAATTGATTGGCTCCAAT
TCTTGGAGTGGTGAATCCGTTAGCGAGGTGCCGCCGGCTTCCATTCAGGTCGAGGTGGCCCGGCTCCATG
CACCGCGACGCAACGCGGGGAGGCAGACAAGGTATAGGGCGGCGCCTACAATCCATGCCAACCCGTTCCA
TGTGCTCGCCGAGGCGGCATAAATCGCCGTGACGATCAGCGGTCCAATGATCGAAGTTAGGCTGGTAAGA
GCCGCGAGCGATCCTTGAAGCTGTCCCTGATGGTCGTCATCTACCTGCCTGGACAGCATGGCCTGCAACG
CGGGCATCCCGATGCCGCCGGAAGCGAGAAGAATCATAATGGGGAAGGCCATCCAGCCTCGCGTCGCGAA
CGCCAGCAAGACGTAGCCCAGCGCGTCGGCCGCCATGCCGGCGATAATGGCCTGCTTCTCGCCGAAACGT
TTGGTGGCGGGACCAGTGACGAAGGCTTGAGCGAGGGCGTGCAAGATTCCGAATACCGCAAGCGACAGGC
CGATCATCGTCGCGCTCCAGCGAAAGCGGTCCTCGCCGAAAATGACCCAGAGCGCTGCCGGCACCTGTCC
TACGAGTTGCATGATAAAGAAGACAGTCATAAGTGCGGCGACGATAGTCATGCCCCGCGCCCACCGGAAG
GAGCTGACTGGGTTGAAGGCTCTCAAGGGCATCGGTCGAGATCCCGGTGCCTAATGAGTGAGCTAACTTA
CATTAATTGCGTTGCGCTCACTGCCCGCTTTCCAGTCGGGAAACCTGTCGTGCCAGCTGCATTAATGAAT
CGGCCAACGCGCGGGGAGAGGCGGTTTGCGTATTGGGCGCCAGGGTGGTTTTTCTTTTCACCAGTGAGAC
GGGCAACAGCTGATTGCCCTTCACCGCCTGGCCCTGAGAGAGTTGCAGCAAGCGGTCCACGCTGGTTTGC
CCCAGCAGGCGAAAATCCTGTTTGATGGTGGTTAACGGCGGGATATAACATGAGCTGTCTTCGGTATCGT
CGTATCCCACTACCGAGATATCCGCACCAACGCGCAGCCCGGACTCGGTAATGGCGCGCATTGCGCCCAG
CGCCATCTGATCGTTGGCAACCAGCATCGCAGTGGGAACGATGCCCTCATTCAGCATTTGCATGGTTTGT
TGAAAACCGGACATGGCACTCCAGTCGCCTTCCCGTTCCGCTATCGGCTGAATTTGATTGCGAGTGAGAT
ATTTATGCCAGCCAGCCAGACGCAGACGCGCCGAGACAGAACTTAATGGGCCCGCTAACAGCGCGATTTG
CTGGTGACCCAATGCGACCAGATGCTCCACGCCCAGTCGCGTACCGTCTTCATGGGAGAAAATAATACTG
TTGATGGGTGTCTGGTCAGAGACATCAAGAAATAACGCCGGAACATTAGTGCAGGCAGCTTCCACAGCAA
TGGCATCCTGGTCATCCAGCGGATAGTTAATGATCAGCCCACTGACGCGTTGCGCGAGAAGATTGTGCAC
CGCCGCTTTACAGGCTTCGACGCCGCTTCGTTCTACCATCGACACCACCACGCTGGCACCCAGTTGATCG
GCGCGAGATTTAATCGCCGCGACAATTTGCGACGGCGCGTGCAGGGCCAGACTGGAGGTGGCAACGCCAA
TCAGCAACGACTGTTTGCCCGCCAGTTGTTGTGCCACGCGGTTGGGAATGTAATTCAGCTCCGCCATCGC
CGCTTCCACTTTTTCCCGCGTTTTCGCAGAAACGTGGCTGGCCTGGTTCACCACGCGGGAAACGGTCTGA
TAAGAGACACCGGCATACTCTGCGACATCGTATAACGTTACTGGTTTCACATTCACCACCCTGAATTGAC
TCTCTTCCGGGCGCTATCATGCCATACCGCGAAAGGTTTTGCGCCATTCGATGGTGTCCGGGATCTCGAC
GCTCTCCCTTATGCGACTCCTGCATTAGGAAGCAGCCCAGTAGTAGGTTGAGGCCGTTGAGCACCGCCGC
CGCAAGGAATGGTGCATGCAAGGAGATGGCGCCCAACAGTCCCCCGGCCACGGGGCCTGCCACCATACCC
ACGCCGAAACAAGCGCTCATGAGCCCGAAGTGGCGAGCCCGATCTTCCCCATCGGTGATGTCGGCGATAT
